>Addgene plasmid #229035 | pTE5428 | addgene full sequence | sequence record 462986 | Addgene NGS Result
AGACTGCGGCCGCGATTATCAAAAAGGATCTTCACCTAGATCCTTTTAAATTAAAAATGAAGTTTTAAAT
CAATCTAAAGTATATATGAGTAAACTTGGTCTGACAGTTACCAATGCTTAATCAGTGAGGCACCTATCTC
AGCGATCTGTCTATTTCGTTCATCCATAGTTGCCTGACTCCCCGTCGTGTAGATAACTACGATACGGGAG
GGCTTACCATCTGGCCCCAGTGCTGCAATGATACCGCGGGACCCACGCTCACCGGCTCCAGATTTATCAG
CAATAAACCAGCCAGCCGGAAGGGCCGAGCGCAGAAGTGGTCCTGCAACTTTATCCGCCTCCATCCAGTC
TATTAATTGTTGCCGGGAAGCTAGAGTAAGTAGTTCGCCAGTTAATAGTTTGCGCAACGTTGTTGCCATT
GCTACAGGCATCGTGGTGTCACGCTCGTCGTTTGGTATGGCTTCATTCAGCTCCGGTTCCCAACGATCAA
GGCGAGTTACATGATCCCCCATGTTGTGCAAAAAAGCGGTTAGCTCCTTCGGTCCTCCGATCGTTGTCAG
AAGTAAGTTGGCCGCAGTGTTATCACTCATGGTTATGGCAGCACTGCATAATTCTCTTACTGTCATGCCA
TCCGTAAGATGCTTTTCTGTGACTGGTGAGTACTCAACCAAGTCATTCTGAGAATAGTGTATGCGGCGAC
CGAGTTGCTCTTGCCCGGCGTCAATACGGGATAATACCGCGCCACATAGCAGAACTTTAAAAGTGCTCAT
CATTGGAAAACGTTCTTCGGGGCGAAAACTCTCAAGGATCTTACCGCTGTTGAGATCCAGTTCGATGTAA
CCCACTCGTGCACCCAACTGATCTTCAGCATCTTTTACTTTCACCAGCGTTTCTGGGTGAGCAAAAACAG
GAAGGCAAAATGCCGCAAAAAAGGGAATAAGGGCGACACGGAAATGTTGAATACTCATACTCTTCCTTTT
TCAATATTATTGAAGCATTTATCAGGGTTATTGTCTCATGAGCGGATACATATTTGAATGTATTTAGAAA
AATAAACAAATAGGGGTTCCGCGCACATTTCCCCGAAAAGTGCCACCTGTCATGACCAAAATCCCTTAAC
GTGAGTTTTCGTTCCACTGAGCGTCAGACCCCGTAGAAAAGATCAAAGGATCTTCTTGAGATCCTTTTTT
TCTGCGCGTAATCTGCTGCTTGCAAACAAAAAAACCACCGCTACCAGCGGTGGTTTGTTTGCCGGATCAA
GAGCTACCAACTCTTTTTCCGAAGGTAACTGGCTTCAGCAGAGCGCAGATACCAAATACTGTTCTTCTAG
TGTAGCCGTAGTTAGGCCACCACTTCAAGAACTCTGTAGCACCGCCTACATACCTCGCTCTGCTAATCCT
GTTACCAGTGGCTGCTGCCAGTGGCGATAAGTCGTGTCTTACCGGGTTGGACTCAAGACGATAGTTACCG
GATAAGGCGCAGCGGTCGGGCTGAACGGGGGGTTCGTGCACACAGCCCAGCTTGGAGCGAACGACCTACA
CCGAACTGAGATACCTACAGCGTGAGCTATGAGAAAGCGCCACGCTTCCCGAAGGGAGAAAGGCGGACAG
GTATCCGGTAAGCGGCAGGGTCGGAACAGGAGAGCGCACGAGGGAGCTTCCAGGGGGAAACGCCTGGTAT
CTTTATAGTCCTGTCGGGTTTCGCCACCTCTGACTTGAGCGTCGATTTTTGTGATGCTCGTCAGGGGGGC
GGAGCCTATGGAAAAACGCCAGCAACGCGGCCTTTTTACGGTTCCTGGCCTTTTGCTGGCCTTTTGCTCA
CATGTTCTTTCCTGCGTTATCCCCTGATTCTGTGGATAACCGTGCGGCCGCAACACGTCTCGAGTAGGAG
TAATACGACTCACTATAGGGGAATTGTGAGCGGATAACAATTTACTAGAGATTAAAGAGGAGAATAATCA
ATGTCTAGATTAGATAAAAGTAAAGTGATTAACAGCGCATTAGAGCTGCTTAATGAGGTCGGAATCGAAG
GTTTAACAACCCGTAAACTCGCCCAGAAGCTAGGTGTAGAGCAGCCTACATTGTATTGGCATGTAAAAAA
TAAGCGGGCTTTGCTCGACGCCTTAGCCATTGAGATGTTAGATAGGCACCATACTCACTTTTGCCCTTTA
GAAGGGGAAAGCTGGCAAGATTTTTTACGTAATAACGCTAAAAGTTTTAGATGTGCTTTACTAAGTCATC
GCGATGGAGCAAAAGTACATTTAGGTACACGGCCTACAGAAAAACAGTATGAAACTCTCGAAAATCAATT
AGCCTTTTTATGCCAACAAGGTTTTTCACTAGAGAATGCATTATATGCACTCAGCGCTGTGGGGCATTTT
ACTTTAGGTTGCGTATTGGAAGATCAAGAGCATCAAGTCGCTAAAGAAGAAAGGGAAACACCTACTACTG
ATAGTATGCCGCCATTATTACGACAAGCTATCGAATTATTTGATCACCAAGGTGCAGAGCCAGCCTTCTT
ATTCGGCCTTGAATTGATCATATGCGGATTAGAGAAGCAACTTAAGTGTGAAAGTGGGTCTTAAGCTTAA
TAGCATAACCCCTTGGGGCCTCTAAACGGGTCTTGAGGGGTTTTTTGCGCTTGTTGGAGACG
Features (pLannotate 1.2.2; 7 found; start..end, strand, type, name):
    108..968     -  CDS            AmpR: β-lactamase; bla; confers resistance to ampicillin, carbenicillin, and related antibiotics
    969..1073    -  promoter       AmpR promoter: bla
   1176..1764    +  rep_origin     ori: high-copy-number ColE1/pMB1/pBR322/pUC origin of replication
   1891..1909    +  promoter       T7 promoter: promoter for bacteriophage T7 RNA polymerase
   1914..1930    +  protein_bind   lac operator: The lac repressor binds to the lac operator to inhibit transcription in E. coli. This inhibition can be relieved by adding lactose or isopropyl-β-D-thiogalactopyranoside (IPTG). lac repressor encoded by lacI
   1961..2581    +  CDS            tetR: TETR2_ECOLX - Experimental evidence at protein level: Swiss-Prot protein existence level 1. TetR is the repressor of the tetracycline resistance element; its N-terminal region forms a helix-turn-helix structure and binds DNA. Binding of tetracycline to TetR reduces the repressor affinity for the tetracycline resistance gene (tetA) promoter operator sites. From Escherichia coli.
   2591..2637    +  terminator     T7 terminator: transcription terminator for bacteriophage T7 RNA polymerase
