[The description below was written by a language model from this plasmid's Addgene catalogue record and pLannotate feature annotations shown in this document.]
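Description:
pTE5428 is a compact bacterial expression plasmid of about 2.65 kb, assembled by Golden Gate cloning in the pME_Cp_0_7-8_003 backbone, that carries a single transcription unit for the tetracycline repressor TetR. It is propagated in E. coli through a ColE1/pMB1-type origin, annotated as high-copy although the catalogue lists copy number as unknown. Selection uses ampicillin resistance, provided by a β-lactamase gene under its native bla promoter on the strand opposite the expression cassette.

The payload follows the layout PT7-lacO-B0035-TetR-T7 terminator. A bacteriophage T7 promoter is followed immediately by a lac operator, so transcription requires T7 RNA polymerase and can be held off by LacI and relieved with IPTG or lactose. The plasmid itself has no annotated lacI gene, so any repressor would have to come from the host or the reaction system. The B0035 ribosome binding site named in the record lies between the operator and the coding sequence, although it is not annotated separately in the feature table. The open reading frame matches the E. coli TetR protein, a helix-turn-helix DNA-binding repressor that occupies tet operator sites and loses affinity for them when bound by tetracycline. No epitope or purification tag is annotated. A T7 terminator closes the unit.

The stated purpose is simply TetR expression. The associated work concerns genetically encoded control of DNA replication coupled to in vitro transcription-translation, which suggests the plasmid supplies TetR as a regulatory component in T7-driven cell-free or bacterial expression settings, but the record does not describe its exact role.
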