Addgene plasmid #229035: pTE5428
Purpose: Expression vector for TetR: PT7-lacO-B0035-TetR-T7 terminator, AmpR
Depositing lab: Tobias Erb. Depositing organization: Max Planck Institute for Terrestrial Microbiology. Publication: Genetically encoded control of in vitro transcription-translation coupled DNA replication. Barthel S, Hoffmann-Becking M, Karimov IG, Erb TJ. bioRxiv 2025.07.08.663768; doi: 10.1101/2025.07.08.663768.
Backbone
  Vector backbone: pME_Cp_0_7-8_003
  Vector type: Bacterial Expression
Growth in bacteria
  Bacterial resistance: Ampicillin, 100 μg/mL
  Growth temperature: 37°C
  Growth strain: DH5alpha
  Copy number: Unknown
Gene/Insert
  Gene/Insert name: PT7-lacO-RBS35-TetR-T7term
  Promoter: PT7-lacO
  Cloning method: Golden Gate
  Sequencing primers: 5′ CGGTTCCTGGCCTTTTGC; 3′ GATAGGTGCCTCACTGATTAAGC
Terms and licenses: Academic/Nonprofit Terms; Industry Terms: Not Available to Industry
Depositor comments: Please visit https://doi.org/10.1101/2025.07.08.663768 bioRxiv preprint.
How to cite: pTE5428 was a gift from Tobias Erb (Addgene plasmid # 229035 ; http://n2t.net/addgene:229035 ; RRID:Addgene_229035)
